>Addgene plasmid #196752 | pGG-PIP14 | addgene full sequence | sequence record 395313 | Addgene NGS Result
GACGAAAGGGCCTCGTGATACGCCTATTTTTATAGGTTAATGTCATGATAATAATGGTTTCTTAGACGTC
AGGTGGCACTTTTCGGGGAAATGTGCGCGGAACCCCTATTTGTTTATTTTTCTAAATACATTCAAATATG
TATCCGCTCATGAGACAATAACCCTGATAAATGCTTCAATAATATTGAAAAAGGAAGAGTATGAGTATTC
AACATTTCCGTGTCGCCCTTATTCCCTTTTTTGCGGCATTTTGCCTTCCTGTTTTTGCTCACCCAGAAAC
GCTGGTGAAAGTAAAAGATGCTGAAGATCAGTTGGGTGCACGAGTGGGTTACATCGAACTGGATCTCAAC
AGCGGTAAGATCCTTGAGAGTTTTCGCCCCGAAGAACGTTTTCCAATGATGAGCACTTTTAAAGTTCTGC
TATGTGGCGCGGTATTATCCCGTATTGACGCCGGGCAAGAGCAACTCGGTCGCCGCATACACTATTCTCA
GAATGACTTGGTTGAGTACTCACCAGTCACAGAAAAGCATCTTACGGATGGCATGACAGTAAGAGAATTA
TGCAGTGCTGCCATAACCATGAGTGATAACACTGCGGCCAACTTACTTCTGACAACGATCGGAGGACCGA
AGGAGCTAACCGCTTTTTTGCACAACATGGGGGATCATGTAACTCGCCTTGATCGTTGGGAACCGGAGCT
GAATGAAGCCATACCAAACGACGAGCGTGACACCACGATGCCTGTAGCAATGGCAACAACGTTGCGCAAA
CTATTAACTGGCGAACTACTTACTCTAGCTTCCCGGCAACAATTAATAGACTGGATGGAGGCGGATAAAG
TTGCAGGACCACTTCTGCGCTCGGCCCTTCCGGCTGGCTGGTTTATTGCTGATAAATCTGGAGCCGGTGA
GCGTGGCTCTCGAGGTATCATTGCAGCACTGGGGCCAGATGGTAAGCCCTCCCGTATCGTAGTTATCTAC
ACGACGGGGAGTCAGGCAACTATGGATGAACGAAATAGACAGATCGCTGAGATAGGTGCCTCACTGATTA
AGCATTGGTAACTGTCAGACCAAGTTTACTCATATATACTTTAGATTGATTTAAAACTTCATTTTTAATT
TAAAAGGATCTAGGTGAAGATCCTTTTTGATAATCTCATGACCAAAATCCCTTAACGTGAGTTTTCGTTC
CACTGAGCGTCAGACCCCGTAGAAAAGATCAAAGGATCTTCTTGAGATCCTTTTTTTCTGCGCGTAATCT
GCTGCTTGCAAACAAAAAAACCACCGCTACCAGCGGTGGTTTGTTTGCCGGATCAAGAGCTACCAACTCT
TTTTCCGAAGGTAACTGGCTTCAGCAGAGCGCAGATACCAAATACTGTTCTTCTAGTGTAGCCGTAGTTA
GGCCACCACTTCAAGAACTCTGTAGCACCGCCTACATACCTCGCTCTGCTAATCCTGTTACCAGTGGCTG
CTGCCAGTGGCGATAAGTCGTGTCTTACCGGGTTGGACTCAAGACGATAGTTACCGGATAAGGCGCAGCG
GTCGGGCTGAACGGGGGGTTCGTGCACACAGCCCAGCTTGGAGCGAACGACCTACACCGAACTGAGATAC
CTACAGCGTGAGCTATGAGAAAGCGCCACGCTTCCCGAAGGGAGAAAGGCGGACAGGTATCCGGTAAGCG
GCAGGGTCGGAACAGGAGAGCGCACGAGGGAGCTTCCAGGGGGAAACGCCTGGTATCTTTATAGTCCTGT
CGGGTTTCGCCACCTCTGACTTGAGCGTCGATTTTTGTGATGCTCGTCAGGGGGGCGGAGCCTATGGAAA
AACGCCAGCAACGCGGCCTTTTTACGGTTCCTGGCCTTTTGCTGGCCTTTTGCTCACATGTTCTTTCCTG
CGTTATCCCCTGATTCTGTGGATAACCGTATTACCGCCTTTGAGTGAGCTGATACCGCTCGCCGCAGCCG
AACGACCGAGCGCAGCGAGTCAGTGAGCGAGGAAGCGGAAGAGCGCCCAATACGCAAACCGCCTCTCCCC
GCGCGTTGGCCGATTCATTAATGCAGCTGGCACGACAGGTTTCCCGACTGGAAAGCGGGCAGTGAGCGCA
ACGCAATTAATGTGAGTTAGCTCACTCATTAGGCACCCCAGGCTTTACACTTTATGCTTCCGGCTCGTAT
GTTGTGTGGAATTGTGAGCGGATAACAATTTCACACGAGCTATTTAGGTGACACTATAGAAGTGAAGCTT
GGTCTCAACCTATATCATCGGTAAGTCACTAGACTATTGAACGCACACAAAGAAGTTAGATTTGATCTTG
AACATCCACAAGAGAGTTATAGTTTAACTATATGTTTATTTTTACTCAAACTAGAGAAGTTAGAGAAGTG
CCATTTTATTTGTTTCCATTGTATTAAATTATCTATCCTCATCAAACCAACTCAGAGATGACCACAAAGA
TACTTAAAGCAGGCCCATTTTTGTATTCAATTATGGTAGTGCTTTCACTTACCTCAGCTTTTTAATTTTT
CCTTCCAATTTTGTTTGTGCCATAGTGCCATGTTCTAACATCAGAGACTTAATACATGACAAAATGGTGC
AAGTTTGGGAATCTTTGAAAGAAGATGAAAATAGAAAGTTAATTTGACAATATATAAGAAATGATTATTC
ATTTTCCCGCCTTGATACATGAAAGAGCTTAAGACGGTGTTTAAGGGAAACGAATATTTTAGCTCTCAAA
ACAGCTCATCAAATTCGTTGCTTTAGCTTCTCAAAAGTAAAAAATGGGCTTTTTCAAGTGGGCCTCAACT
TATGTTGCTGAATTTACCGCCATATCCTTCCCTTACAAAAAATCAATTTTCAAAAAATCTTCATGCTACA
GTAGTCTGAAACCAGGTCAAAGGAGTTAAAGAGAAAAGGGCAAAACAGTCAAACAGCATAAAAAGATGTC
TGTGTCTTGGAGATCGCAAAGCTACCGTTTTCTGTTCACTCTGTACAACACACTTGTCTCCTTCTTCCTC
TCTTCTCTTCTCTCTCTCCATTTCAAAAAGGGTGAAACTTTTCTTCTCTTTCTAGAAGAAGAAAACCAGA
GATACAGAGAGATTCTCTCTCTACCAAACCCCTGGAAAAATCTCCAGATTCATCTTCCATAGACCAAACT
AAACTCTGTTCACTGTACTCTCTGTCATTGTCCTGTAAGAGAAATTGAAAACCCTAGGAGATTTTGAATT
TCGTAAAACCCTAAACACAAAACATGAGACCGAATTCTCGCCCTATAGTGAGTCGTATTACCTGGCCGTC
GTTTTACAACGTCGTGACTGGGAAAACCCTGGCGTTACCCAACTTAATCGCCTTGCAGCACATCCCCCTT
TCGCCAGCTGGCGTAATAGCGAAGAGGCCCGCACCGATCGCCCTTCCCAACAGTTGCGCAGCCTGAATGG
CGAATGGCGCCTGATGCGGTATTTTCTCCTTACGCATCTGTGCGGTATTTCACACCGCATATGGTGCACT
CTCAGTACAATCTGCTCTGATGCCGCATAGTTAAGCCAGCCCCGACACCCGCCAACACCCGCTGACGCGC
CCTGACGGGCTTGTCTGCTCCCGGCATCCGCTTACAGACAAGCTGTGACCGTCTCCGGGAGCTGCATGTG
TCAGAGGTTTTCACCGTCATCACCGAAACGCGCGA
Features (pLannotate 1.2.2; 12 found; start..end, strand, type, name):
     96..200     +  promoter       AmpR promoter: bla
    201..1061    +  CDS            AmpR: β-lactamase; bla; confers resistance to ampicillin, carbenicillin, and related antibiotics
   1232..1820    +  rep_origin     ori: high-copy-number ColE1/pMB1/pBR322/pUC origin of replication
   2003..2095    +  CDS            lacI (fragment): lac repressor; lacI; The lac repressor binds to the lac operator to inhibit transcription in E. coli. This inhibition can be relieved by adding lactose or isopropyl-β-D-thiogalactopyranoside (IPTG).
   2108..2129    +  protein_bind   CAP binding site: CAP binding activates transcription in the presence of cAMP. E. coli catabolite activator protein
   2144..2174    +  promoter       lac promoter: promoter for the E. coli lac operon
   2182..2198    +  protein_bind   lac operator: The lac repressor binds to the lac operator to inhibit transcription in E. coli. This inhibition can be relieved by adding lactose or isopropyl-β-D-thiogalactopyranoside (IPTG). lac repressor encoded by lacI
   2212..2230    +  promoter       SP6 promoter: promoter for bacteriophage SP6 RNA polymerase
   3262..3280    -  promoter       T7 promoter: promoter for bacteriophage T7 RNA polymerase
   3282..3434    +  CDS            lacZα (fragment): LacZα fragment of β-galactosidase; lacZ fragment
   3440..3539    -  misc_feature   bom (fragment): basis of mobility region from pBR322
   3641..1       -  CDS            rop (fragment) (across the origin): Rop protein, which maintains plasmids at low copy number; rop
