[The description below was written by a language model from this plasmid's Addgene catalogue record and pLannotate feature annotations shown in this document.]
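Description:
pGG-PIP14 is a GreenGate entry vector built on the pGGA000 backbone, the module position that in the GreenGate Golden Gate cloning system holds plant promoters. It is a small (about 3.7 kb), high-copy E. coli plasmid that carries a ColE1/pUC-type origin of replication and a β-lactamase gene under its native bla promoter for ampicillin selection. The remaining annotated features are backbone remnants typical of a pUC/pGEM-style cloning vector. They include a lac promoter with CAP binding site and operator, fragments of lacI and lacZα, partial bom and rop sequences, and SP6 and T7 phage promoters facing each other across the cloning site.

The payload is a 991 bp fragment described as the promoter of Arabidopsis thaliana LYM1 (LYSM DOMAIN GPI-ANCHORED PROTEIN 1 PRECURSOR, AT1G21880, also called LYP2). The automated feature table does not annotate this insert, but the unannotated interval of roughly 1 kb between the SP6 and T7 promoters matches the stated insert size and is presumably where it lies. The type IIS restriction sites and overhangs that define the module are also not annotated.

The plasmid has no plant selection marker, reporter or T-DNA borders, so it is not used in plants directly. It is a donor part: in a GreenGate assembly the promoter module is combined with other entry modules, such as tags, coding sequences, terminators and resistance cassettes, in a plant destination vector. This allows a gene or reporter of interest to be placed under LYM1 regulatory control. The associated publication concerns spatially distinct phytohormone response zones in Arabidopsis roots colonised by Fusarium oxysporum, which suggests use in building root expression or reporter lines, although the record does not state the specific downstream constructs.
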