Addgene plasmid #196752: pGG-PIP14
Purpose: Contains LYM1 promoter
Depositing lab: Marc Somssich. Depositing organization: University of Melbourne. Publication: Resolving spatially distinct phytohormone response zones in Arabidopsis thaliana roots colonized by Fusarium oxysporum. Calabria J, Wang L, Rast-Somssich MI, Chen HW, Watt M, Persson S, Andersen TG, Idnurm A, Somssich M. J Exp Bot. 2025 Jan 17:erae516. doi: 10.1093/jxb/erae516. PubMed 39823275.
Backbone
  Vector backbone: pGGA000
  Total vector size (bp): 3677
  Vector type: GreenGate (GG) Entry Vector
Growth in bacteria
  Bacterial resistance: Ampicillin, 100 μg/mL
  Growth temperature: 37°C
  Growth strain: DH5alpha
  Copy number: High Copy
Gene/Insert
  Gene/Insert name: LYSM DOMAIN GPI-ANCHORED PROTEIN 1 PRECURSOR (alt names: LYM1; AT1G21880)
  Species: A. thaliana (mustard weed)
  Insert size (bp): 991
  Entrez Gene: LYM1 (a.k.a. AT1G21880, LYP2, LysM-containing receptor protein 2, T26F17.10, T26F17_10, lysm domain GPI-anchored protein 1 precursor)
Terms and licenses: Academic/Nonprofit Terms; Industry Terms: Not Available to Industry
Depositor comments: Please visit https://doi.org/10.1101/2022.12.20.521292 for bioRxiv preprint.
How to cite: pGG-PIP14 was a gift from Marc Somssich (Addgene plasmid # 196752 ; http://n2t.net/addgene:196752 ; RRID:Addgene_196752)
